# Supplementary material for: Deep mutational scanning quantifies DNA binding and predicts clinical outcomes of PAX6 variants
Source: Mol Syst Biol. 2024 Jun 7;20(7):825–44. doi: 10.1038/s44320-024-00043-8 (PMC11219921; doi:10.1038/s44320-024-00043-8)
Supplement: Supplementary file 5 — Data Set EV3 [file 44320_2024_43_MOESM5_ESM.zip › Dataset_EV3_pMP1_XL.gb]

LOCUS       pMP1_XL        7099 bp DNA     circular SYN 02-JAN-2024
DEFINITION  synthetic circular DNA.
ACCESSION   .
VERSION     .
KEYWORDS    .
SOURCE      synthetic DNA construct
  ORGANISM  synthetic DNA construct
REFERENCE   1  (bases 1 to 7099)
  AUTHORS   mplech
  TITLE     Direct Submission
  JOURNAL   Exported Jan 2, 2024 from SnapGene 7.1.0
            https://www.snapgene.com
COMMENT     Sequence Label: pMP1_XL
FEATURES             Location/Qualifiers
     source          1..7099
                     /mol_type="other DNA"
                     /organism="synthetic DNA construct"
     source          join(4192..7099,1..4191)
                     /mol_type="other DNA"
                     /organism="synthetic DNA construct"
     protein_bind    82..103
                     /label=CAP binding site
                     /bound_moiety="E. coli catabolite activator protein"
                     /note="CAP binding activates transcription in the presence
                     of cAMP."
     promoter        join(118..123,124..140,141,142..148)
                     /label=lac promoter
                     /note="promoter for the E. coli lac operon"
     protein_bind    156..172
                     /label=lac operator
                     /bound_moiety="lac repressor encoded by lacI"
                     /note="The lac repressor binds to the lac operator to
                     inhibit transcription in E. coli. This inhibition can be 
                     relieved by adding lactose or 
                     isopropyl-beta-D-thiogalactopyranoside (IPTG)."
     primer_bind     180..196
                     /label=M13 rev
                     /note="common sequencing primer, one of multiple similar 
                     variants"
     promoter        217..235
                     /label=T3 promoter
                     /note="promoter for bacteriophage T3 RNA polymerase"
     gap             274..303
                     /estimated_length=30
     misc_feature    274..303
                     /label=30-nt Barcode
                     /note="30 bp random sequence, currently the vector is
                     barcoded with ~10-12^6 barcodes"
     promoter        320..441
                     /label=XL Core Yeast Promoter
                     /note="XL promoter"
     primer_bind     445..461
                     /label=SK primer
                     /note="common sequencing primer, one of multiple similar 
                     variants"
     protein_bind    469..593
                     /gene="mutant version of attR"
                     /label=attR1
                     /bound_moiety="LR Clonase(TM)"
                     /note="recombination site for the Gateway(R) LR reaction"
     promoter        join(618..623,624..641,642..648)
                     /label=lac UV5 promoter
                     /note="E. coli lac promoter with an ""up"" mutation"
     CDS             702..1361
                     /codon_start=1
                     /gene="cat"
                     /product="chloramphenicol acetyltransferase"
                     /label=CmR
                     /note="confers resistance to chloramphenicol"
                     /translation="MEKKITGYTTVDISQWHRKEHFEAFQSVAQCTYNQTVQLDITAFL
                     KTVKKNKHKFYPAFIHILARLMNAHPEFRMAMKDGELVIWDSVHPCYTVFHEQTETFSS
                     LWSEYHDDFRQFLHIYSQDVACYGENLAYFPKGFIENMFFVSANPWVSFTSFDLNVANM
                     DNFFAPVFTMGKYYTQGDKVLMPLAIQVHHAVCDGFHVGRMLNELQQYCDEWQGGA"
     CDS             1706..2011
                     /codon_start=1
                     /gene="ccdB"
                     /product="CcdB, a bacterial toxin that poisons DNA gyrase"
                     /label=ccdB
                     /note="Plasmids containing the ccdB gene cannot be
                     propagated in standard E. coli strains."
                     /translation="MQFKVYTYKRESRYRLFVDVQSDIIDTPGRRMVIPLASARLLSDK
                     VSRELYPVVHIGDESWRMMTTDMASVPVSVIGEEVADLSHRENDIKNAINLMFWGI"
     protein_bind    complement(2052..2176)
                     /gene="mutant version of attR"
                     /label=attR2
                     /bound_moiety="LR Clonase(TM)"
                     /note="recombination site for the Gateway(R) LR reaction"
     primer_bind     complement(2209..2225)
                     /label=KS primer
                     /note="common sequencing primer, one of multiple similar 
                     variants"
     terminator      2228..2475
                     /gene="S. cerevisiae CYC1"
                     /label=CYC1 terminator
                     /note="transcription terminator for CYC1"
     promoter        complement(2494..2512)
                     /label=T7 promoter
                     /note="promoter for bacteriophage T7 RNA polymerase"
     primer_bind     complement(2522..2538)
                     /label=M13 fwd
                     /note="common sequencing primer, one of multiple similar 
                     variants"
     rep_origin      2683..3138
                     /direction=RIGHT
                     /label=f1 ori
                     /note="f1 bacteriophage origin of replication; arrow
                     indicates direction of (+) strand synthesis"
     CDS             complement(3398..4057)
                     /codon_start=1
                     /gene="S. cerevisiae HIS3"
                     /product="imidazoleglycerol-phosphate dehydratase, required
                     for histidine biosynthesis"
                     /label=HIS3
                     /note="yeast auxotrophic marker"
                     /translation="MTEQKALVKRITNETKIQIAISLKGGPLAIEHSIFPEKEAEAVAE
                     QATQSQVINVHTGIGFLDHMIHALAKHSGWSLIVECIGDLHIDDHHTTEDCGIALGQAF
                     KEALLARGVKRFGSGFAPLDEALSRAVVDLSNRPYAVVELGLQREKVGDLSCEMIPHFL
                     ESFAEASRITLHVDCLRGKNDHHRSESAFKALAVAIREATSPNGTNDVPSTKGVLM"
     promoter        complement(4058..4244)
                     /gene="S. cerevisiae HIS3"
                     /label=HIS3 promoter
     misc_feature    4636..5139
                     /label=CEN/ARS
                     /note="S. cerevisiae CEN6 centromere fused to an
                     autonomously replicating sequence"
     promoter        5169..5273
                     /gene="bla"
                     /label=AmpR promoter
     CDS             5274..6134
                     /codon_start=1
                     /gene="bla"
                     /product="beta-lactamase"
                     /label=AmpR
                     /note="confers resistance to ampicillin, carbenicillin, and
                     related antibiotics"
                     /translation="MSIQHFRVALIPFFAAFCLPVFAHPETLVKVKDAEDQLGARVGYI
                     ELDLNSGKILESFRPEERFPMMSTFKVLLCGAVLSRIDAGQEQLGRRIHYSQNDLVEYS
                     PVTEKHLTDGMTVRELCSAAITMSDNTAANLLLTTIGGPKELTAFLHNMGDHVTRLDRW
                     EPELNEAIPNDERDTTMPVAMATTLRKLLTGELLTLASRQQLIDWMEADKVAGPLLRSA
                     LPAGWFIADKSGAGERGSRGIIAALGPDGKPSRIVVIYTTGSQATMDERNRQIAEIGAS
                     LIKHW"
     rep_origin      6305..6893
                     /direction=RIGHT
                     /label=ori
                     /note="high-copy-number ColE1/pMB1/pBR322/pUC origin of 
                     replication"
ORIGIN
        1 ccccgcgcgt tggccgattc attaatgcag ctggcacgac aggtttcccg actggaaagc
       61 gggcagtgag cgcaacgcaa ttaatgtgag ttagctcact cattaggcac cccaggcttt
      121 acactttatg cttccggctc gtatgttgtg tggaattgtg agcggataac aatttcacac
      181 aggaaacagc tatgaccatg attacgccaa gcgcgcaatt aaccctcact aaagggaaca
      241 aaagctggag ctcctcgagg cgcgccatac tcannnnnnn nnnnnnnnnn nnnnnnnnnn
      301 nnnactaccg gtcctcagcc ctccttgaaa ctgaaatttt agcatgtgat taattaactt
      361 gtaatattct aatcaagctt ataaaagagc actgttgggc gtgagtggag gcgccggaaa
      421 aaagcatcga aaaaacttag aaaatctaga actagtggat cccccatcac aagtttgtac
      481 aaaaaagctg aacgagaaac gtaaaatgat ataaatatca atatattaaa ttagattttg
      541 cataaaaaac agactacata atactgtaaa acacaacata tccagtcact atggcggccg
      601 cattaggcac cccaggcttt acactttatg cttccggctc gtataatgtg tggattttga
      661 gttaggatcc gtcgagattt tcaggagcta aggaagctaa aatggagaaa aaaatcactg
      721 gatataccac cgttgatata tcccaatggc atcgtaaaga acattttgag gcatttcagt
      781 cagttgctca atgtacctat aaccagaccg ttcagctgga tattacggcc tttttaaaga
      841 ccgtaaagaa aaataagcac aagttttatc cggcctttat tcacattctt gcccgcctga
      901 tgaatgctca tccggaattc cgtatggcaa tgaaagacgg tgagctggtg atatgggata
      961 gtgttcaccc ttgttacacc gttttccatg agcaaactga aacgttttca tcgctctgga
     1021 gtgaatacca cgacgatttc cggcagtttc tacacatata ttcgcaagat gtggcgtgtt
     1081 acggtgaaaa cctggcctat ttccctaaag ggtttattga gaatatgttt ttcgtctcag
     1141 ccaatccctg ggtgagtttc accagttttg atttaaacgt ggccaatatg gacaacttct
     1201 tcgcccccgt tttcaccatg ggcaaatatt atacgcaagg cgacaaggtg ctgatgccgc
     1261 tggcgattca ggttcatcat gccgtctgtg atggcttcca tgtcggcaga atgcttaatg
     1321 aattacaaca gtactgcgat gagtggcagg gcggggcgta aacgccgcgt ggatccggct
     1381 tactaaaagc cagataacag tatgcgtatt tgcgcgctga tttttgcggt ataagaatat
     1441 atactgatat gtatacccga agtatgtcaa aaagaggtat gctatgaagc agcgtattac
     1501 agtgacagtt gacagcgaca gctatcagtt gctcaaggca tatatgatgt caatatctcc
     1561 ggtctggtaa gcacaaccat gcagaatgaa gcccgtcgtc tgcgtgccga acgctggaaa
     1621 gcggaaaatc aggaagggat ggctgaggtc gcccggttta ttgaaatgaa cggctctttt
     1681 gctgacgaga acaggggctg gtgaaatgca gtttaaggtt tacacctata aaagagagag
     1741 ccgttatcgt ctgtttgtgg atgtacagag tgatattatt gacacgcccg ggcgacggat
     1801 ggtgatcccc ctggccagtg cacgtctgct gtcagataaa gtctcccgtg aactttaccc
     1861 ggtggtgcat atcggggatg aaagctggcg catgatgacc accgatatgg ccagtgtgcc
     1921 ggtctccgtt atcggggaag aagtggctga tctcagccac cgcgaaaatg acatcaaaaa
     1981 cgccattaac ctgatgttct ggggaatata aatgtcaggc tcccttatac acagccagtc
     2041 tgcaggtcga ccatagtgac tggatatgtt gtgttttaca gtattatgta gtctgttttt
     2101 tatgcaaaat ctaatttaat atattgatat ttatatcatt ttacgtttct cgttcagctt
     2161 tcttgtacaa agtggtgatg ggctgcagga attcgatatc aagcttatcg ataccgtcga
     2221 cctcgagtca tgtaattagt tatgtcacgc ttacattcac gccctccccc cacatccgct
     2281 ctaaccgaaa aggaaggagt tagacaacct gaagtctagg tccctattta tttttttata
     2341 gttatgttag tattaagaac gttatttata tttcaaattt ttcttttttt tctgtacaga
     2401 cgcgtgtacg catgtaacat tatactgaaa accttgcttg agaaggtttt gggacgctcg
     2461 aaggctttaa tttgcggccg gtacccaatt cgccctatag tgagtcgtat tacgcgcgct
     2521 cactggccgt cgttttacaa cgtcgtgact gggaaaaccc tggcgttacc caacttaatc
     2581 gccttgcagc acatccccct ttcgccagct ggcgtaatag cgaagaggcc cgcaccgatc
     2641 gcccttccca acagttgcgc agcctgaatg gcgaatggcg cgnnnnnnnn nnnnnnnnnn
     2701 nnnnnnnnnn nnnnnnnnnn nnnnnnnnnn nnnnnnnnnn nnnnnnnnnn nnnnnnnnnn
     2761 nnnnnnnnnn nnnnnnnnnn nnnnnnnnnn nnnnnnnnnn nnnnnncnnn nnnnnnnnnn
     2821 nnnnnnnnnn nnnnnnnnnn nnnnnnnnnn nnnnnnnnnn nnnnnnnnnn nnnnnnnnnn
     2881 nnnnnnnnnn nnnnnnnnan nnnnnnnnnn nnnnnnnnnn nnnnnnnnnn nnnnnnnnnn
     2941 nnnnnnnncc tttgacgttg gagtccacgt tctttaatag tggactcttg ttccaaactg
     3001 gaacaacact caaccctatc tcggtctatt cttttgattt ataagggatt ttgccgattt
     3061 cggcctattg gttaaaaaat gagctgattt aacaaaaatt taacgcgaat tttaacaaaa
     3121 tattaacgtt tacaatttcc tgatgcggta ttttctcctt acgcatctgt gcggtatttc
     3181 acaccgcata gatccgtcga gttcaagaga aaaaaaaaga aaaagcaaaa agaaaaaagg
     3241 aaagcgcgcc tcgttcagaa tgacacgtat agaatgatgc attaccttgt catcttcagt
     3301 atcatactgt tcgtatacat acttactgac attcataggt atacatatat acacatgtat
     3361 atatatcgta tgctgcagct ttaaataatc ggtgtcacta cataagaaca cctttggtgg
     3421 agggaacatc gttggtacca ttgggcgagg tggcttctct tatggcaacc gcaagagcct
     3481 tgaacgcact ctcactacgg tgatgatcat tcttgcctcg cagacaatca acgtggaggg
     3541 taattctgct agcctctgca aagctttcaa gaaaatgcgg gatcatctcg caagagagat
     3601 ctcctacttt ctccctttgc aaaccaagtt cgacaactgc gtacggcctg ttcgaaagat
     3661 ctaccaccgc tctggaaagt gcctcatcca aaggcgcaaa tcctgatcca aaccttttta
     3721 ctccacgcgc cagtagggcc tctttaaaag cttgaccgag agcaatcccg cagtcttcag
     3781 tggtgtgatg gtcgtctatg tgtaagtcac caatgcactc aacgattagc gaccagccgg
     3841 aatgcttggc cagagcatgt atcatatggt ccagaaaccc tatacctgtg tggacgttaa
     3901 tcacttgcga ttgtgtggcc tgttctgcta ctgcttctgc ctctttttct gggaagatcg
     3961 agtgctctat cgctagggga ccacccttta aagagatcgc aatctgaatc ttggtttcat
     4021 ttgtaatacg ctttactagg gctttctgct ctgtcatctt tgccttcgtt tatcttgcct
     4081 gctcattttt tagtatattc ttcgaagaaa tcacattact ttatataatg tataattcat
     4141 tatgtgataa tgccaatcgc taagaaaaaa aaagagtcat ccgctagggg aaaaaaaaaa
     4201 atgaaaatca ttaccgaggc ataaaaaaat atagagtgta ctagaggagg ccaagagtaa
     4261 tagaaaaaga aaattgcggg aaaggactgt gttatgactt ccctgactaa tgccgtgttc
     4321 aaacgatacc tggcagtgac tcctagcgct caccaagctc ttaaaacggg aatttatggt
     4381 gcactctcag tacaatctgc tctgatgccg catagttaag ccagccccga cacccgccaa
     4441 cacccgctga cgcgccctga cgggcttgtc tgctcccggc atccgcttac agacaagctg
     4501 tgaccgtctc cgggagctgc atgtgtcaga ggttttcacc gtcatcaccg aaacgcgcga
     4561 gacgaaaggg cctcgtgata cgcctatttt tataggttaa tgtcatgata ataatggttt
     4621 cttagggtcc ttttcatcac gtgctataaa aataattata atttaaattt tttaatataa
     4681 atatataaat taaaaataga aagtaaaaaa agaaattaaa gaaaaaatag tttttgtttt
     4741 ccgaagatgt aaaagactct agggggatcg ccaacaaata ctacctttta tcttgctctt
     4801 cctgctctca ggtattaatg ccgaattgtt tcatcttgtc tgtgtagaag accacacacg
     4861 aaaatcctgt gattttacat tttacttatc gttaatcgaa tgtatatcta tttaatctgc
     4921 ttttcttgtc taataaatat atatgtaaag tacgcttttt gttgaaattt tttaaacctt
     4981 tgtttatttt tttttcttca ttccgtaact cttctacctt ctttatttac tttctaaaat
     5041 ccaaatacaa aacataaaaa taaataaaca cagagtaaat tcccaaatta ttccatcatt
     5101 aaaagatacg aggcgcgtgt aagttacagg caagcgatcc gtcaggtggc acttttcggg
     5161 gaaatgtgcg cggaacccct atttgtttat ttttctaaat acattcaaat atgtatccgc
     5221 tcatgagaca ataaccctga taaatgcttc aataatattg aaaaaggaag agtatgagta
     5281 ttcaacattt ccgtgtcgcc cttattccct tttttgcggc attttgcctt cctgtttttg
     5341 ctcacccaga aacgctggtg aaagtaaaag atgctgaaga tcagttgggt gcacgagtgg
     5401 gttacatcga actggatctc aacagcggta agatccttga gagttttcgc cccgaagaac
     5461 gttttccaat gatgagcact tttaaagttc tgctatgtgg cgcggtatta tcccgtattg
     5521 acgccgggca agagcaactc ggtcgccgca tacactattc tcagaatgac ttggttgagt
     5581 actcaccagt cacagaaaag catcttacgg atggcatgac agtaagagaa ttatgcagtg
     5641 ctgccataac catgagtgat aacactgcgg ccaacttact tctgacaacg atcggaggac
     5701 cgaaggagct aaccgctttt ttgcacaaca tgggggatca tgtaactcgc cttgatcgtt
     5761 gggaaccgga gctgaatgaa gccataccaa acgacgagcg tgacaccacg atgcctgtag
     5821 caatggcaac aacgttgcgc aaactattaa ctggcgaact acttactcta gcttcccggc
     5881 aacaattaat agactggatg gaggcggata aagttgcagg accacttctg cgctcggccc
     5941 ttccggctgg ctggtttatt gctgataaat ctggagccgg tgagcgtggg tctcgcggta
     6001 tcattgcagc actggggcca gatggtaagc cctcccgtat cgtagttatc tacacgacgg
     6061 ggagtcaggc aactatggat gaacgaaata gacagatcgc tgagataggt gcctcactga
     6121 ttaagcattg gtaactgtca gaccaagttt actcatatat actttagatt gatttaaaac
     6181 ttcattttta atttaaaagg atctaggtga agatcctttt tgataatctc atgaccaaaa
     6241 tcccttaacg tgagttttcg ttccactgag cgtcagaccc cgtagaaaag atcaaaggat
     6301 cttcttgaga tccttttttt ctgcgcgtaa tctgctgctt gcaaacaaaa aaaccaccgc
     6361 taccagcggt ggtttgtttg ccggatcaag agctaccaac tctttttccg aaggtaactg
     6421 gcttcagcag agcgcagata ccaaatactg tccttctagt gtagccgtag ttaggccacc
     6481 acttcaagaa ctctgtagca ccgcctacat acctcgctct gctaatcctg ttaccagtgg
     6541 ctgctgccag tggcgataag tcgtgtctta ccgggttgga ctcaagacga tagttaccgg
     6601 ataaggcgca gcggtcgggc tgaacggggg gttcgtgcac acagcccagc ttggagcgaa
     6661 cgacctacac cgaactgaga tacctacagc gtgagctatg agaaagcgcc acgcttcccg
     6721 aagggagaaa ggcggacagg tatccggtaa gcggcagggt cggaacagga gagcgcacga
     6781 gggagcttcc agggggaaac gcctggtatc tttatagtcc tgtcgggttt cgccacctct
     6841 gacttgagcg tcgatttttg tgatgctcgt caggggggcg gagcctatgg aaaaacgcca
     6901 gcaacgcggc ctttttacgg ttcctggcct tttgctggcc ttttgctcac atgttctttc
     6961 ctgcgttatc ccctgattct gtggataacc gtattaccgc ctttgagtga gctgataccg
     7021 ctcgccgcag ccgaacgacc gagcgcagcg agtcagtgag cgaggaagcg gaagagcgcc
     7081 caatacgcaa accgcctct
//
